>Addgene plasmid #163949 | pCsEchlo | addgene full sequence | sequence record 332127 | Addgene NGS Result
TATCTTGGACAAGAAGAAGATCGCTTGGCCTCGCGCGCAGATCAGTTGGAAGAATTTGTCCACTACGTGA
AAGGCGAGATCACCAAGGTAGTCGGCAAATAATCACCTAGAATGCATGACCAAAATCCCTTAACGTGAGT
TTTCGTTCCACTGAGCGTCAGACCCCGTAGAAAAGATCAAAGGATCTTCTTGAGATCCTTTTTTTCTGCG
CGTAATCTGCTGCTTGCAAACAAAAAAACCACCGCTACCAGCGGTGGTTTGTTTGCCGGATCAAGAGCTA
CCAACTCTTTTTCCGAAGGTAACTGGCTTCAGCAGAGCGCAGATACCAAATACTGTCCTTCTAGTGTAGC
CGTAGTTAGGCCACCACTTCAAGAACTCTGTAGCACCGCCTACATACCTCGCTCTGCTAATCCTGTTACC
AGTGGCTGCTGCCAGTGGCGATAAGTCGTGTCTTACCGGGTTGGACTCAAGACGATAGTTACCGGATAAG
GCGCAGCGGTCGGGCTGAACGGGGGGTTCGTGCACACAGCCCAGCTTGGAGCGAACGACCTACACCGAAC
TGAGATACCTACAGCGTGAGCTATGAGAAAGCGCCACGCTTCCCGAAGGGAGAAAGGCGGACAGGTATCG
GTAAGCGGCAGGGTCGGAACAGGAGAGCGCACGAGGGAGCTTCCAGGGGGAAACGCCTGGTATCTTTATA
GTCCTGTCGGGTTTCGCCACCTCTGACTTGAGCGTCGATTTTTGTGATGCTCGTCAGGGGGGCGGAGCCT
ATGGAAAAACGCCAGCAACGCGGCCTTTTTACGGTTCCTGGCCTTTTGCTGGCCTTTTGCTCACATGTTC
TTTCCTGCGTTATCCCCTGATTCTGTGGATAACCGTATTACCGCCTTTGAGTGAGCTGATACCGCTCGCC
GCAGCCGAACGACCGAGCGCAGCGAGTCAGTGAGCGAGGAAGCGGATGAGCGCCTGATGCGGTATTTTCT
CCTTACGCATCTGTGCGGTATTTCACACCGCATATGGTGCACTCTCAGTACAATCTGCTCTGATGCCGCA
TAGTTAAGCCAGTATACACTCCGCTATCGCTACGTGACTGGGTCATGGCTGCGCCCCGACACCCGCCAAC
ACCCGCTGACGCGCCCTGACGGGCTTGTCTGCTCCCGGCATCCGCTTACAGACAAGCTGTGACCGTCACC
GGGAGCTGCATGTGTCAGAGGTTTTCACCGTCATCACCGAAACGCGCGAGGCAGGGTGCCTTGATGTGGG
CGCCGGCGGTCGAGTGGCGACGGCGCGGCTTGTCCGCGCCCTGGTAGATTGCCTGGCCGTAGGCCAGCCA
TTTTTGAGCGGCCACTGCAGGCGGCCGCGGTCTCAGCTTAATGTGAAGAGCCACAGCTTGTCTGTAAGCG
GATGCCGGGAGCAGACAAGCCCGTCAGGGCGCGTCAGCGGGTGTTGGCGGGTGTCGGGGCTGGCTTAACT
ATGCGGCATCAGAGCAGATTGTACTGAGAGTGCACCATATGCGGTGTGAAATACCGCACAGATGCGTAAG
GAGAAAATACCGCATCAGGCGCTCATCCGCCATTCAGGCTGCGCAACTGTTGGGAAGGGCGATCGGCGCA
GGCCTCTTCGCTATTACGCCAGCTGGCGAAAGGGGGATGTGCTGCAAGGCGATTAAGTTGGGTAACGCCA
GGGTTTTCCCAGTCACGACGTTGTAAAACGACGGCCAGTGAATTCGAGCTCGGTACCCGGGGATCCTCTA
GAGTCGACCTGCAGGCATGCAAGCTTGGCGTAATCATGGTCATAGCTGTTTCCTGTGTGAAATTGTTATC
CGCTCACAATTCCACACAACATACGAGCCGGAAGCATATAGTGTAAAGCCTGGGGTGCCTAATGAGTGAG
CTAACTCACATTAATTGCGTTGCGCTCACTGCCCGCTTTCCAGTCGGGAAACCTGTCGTGCCAGCTGGCT
CTTCAGGTACGCTTGAGACCGCGGCCGCGAATTCATCAGTCCGGGACGGCGTCAGCGGGAGAGCCGTTGT
AAGGCGGCAGACTTTGCTCATGTTACCGATGCTATTCGGAAGAACGGCAACTAAGCTGCCGGGTTTGAAA
CACGGATGATCTCGCGGAGGGTAGCATGTTGATTGTAACGATGACAGAGCGTTGCTGCCTGTGATCACCG
CGGTTTCAAAATCGGCTCCGTCGATACTATGTTATACGCCAACTTTGAAAACAACTTTGAAAAAGCTGTT
TTCTGGTATTTAAGGTTTTAGAATGCAAGGAACAGTGAATTGGAGTTCGTCTTGTTATAATTAGCTTCTT
GGGGTATCTTTAAATACTGTAGAAAAGAGGAAGGAAATAATAAGTTCTGTTCCAGCCAGGACAGAAATGC
CTCGACTTCGCTGCTACCCAAGGTTGCCGGGTGACGCACACCGTGGAAACGGATGAAGGCACGAACCCAG
TGGACATAAGCCTGTTCGGTTCGTAAGCTGTAATGCAAGTAGCGTATGCGCTCACGCAACTGGTCCAGAA
CCTTGACCGAACGCAGCGGTGGTAACGGCGCAGTGGCGGTTTTCATGGCTTGTTATGACTGTTTTTTTGG
GGTACAGTCTATGCCTCGGGCATCCAAGCAGCAAGCGCGTTACGCCGTGGGTCGATGTTTGATGTTATGG
AGCAGCAACGATGTTACGCAGCAGGGCAGTCGCCCTAAAACAAAGTTAAACATTATGAGGGAAGCGGTGA
TCGCCGAAGTATCGACTCAACTATCAGAGGTAGTTGGCGTCATCGAGCGCCATCTCGAACCGACGTTGCT
GGCCGTACATTTGTACGGCTCCGCAGTGGATGGCGGCCTGAAGCCACACAGTGATATTGATTTGCTGGTT
ACGGTGACCGTAAGGCTTGATGAAACAACGCGGCGAGCTTTGATCAACGACCTTTTGGAAACTTCGGCTT
CCCCTGGAGAGAGCGAGATTCTCCGCGCTGTAGAAGTCACCATTGTTGTGCACGACGACATCATTCCGTG
GCGTTATCCAGCTAAGCGCGAACTGCAATTTGGAGAATGGCAGCGCAATGACATTCTTGCAGGTATCTTC
GAGCCAGCCACGATCGACATTGATCTGGCTATCTTGCTGACAAAAGCAAGAGAACATAGCGTTGCCTTGG
TAGGTCCAGCGGCGGAGGAACTCTTTGATCCGGTTCCTGAACAGGATCTATTTGAGGCGCTAAATGAAAC
CTTAACGCTATGGAACTCGCCGCCCGACTGGGCTGGTGATGAGCGAAATGTAGTGCTTACGTTGTCCCGC
ATTTGGTACAGCGCAGTAACCGGCAAAATCGCGCCGAAGGATGTCGCTGCCGACTGGGCAATGGAGCGCC
TGCCGGCCCAGTATCAGCCCGTCATACTTGAAGCTAGACAGGCT
Features (pLannotate 1.2.2; 13 found; start..end, strand, type, name):
    190..777     +  rep_origin     ori: high-copy-number ColE1/pMB1/pBR322/pUC origin of replication
    963..1103    -  misc_feature   bom: basis of mobility region from pBR322
   1205..1244    -  CDS            rop (fragment): Rop protein, which maintains plasmids at low copy number; rop
   1460..1559    +  misc_feature   bom (fragment): basis of mobility region from pBR322
   1568..1723    -  CDS            lacZα (fragment): LacZα fragment of β-galactosidase; lacZ fragment
   1720..1776    +  misc_feature   MCS: pUC18/19 multiple cloning site
   1813..1829    -  protein_bind   lac operator: The lac repressor binds to the lac operator to inhibit transcription in E. coli. This inhibition can be relieved by adding lactose or isopropyl-β-D-thiogalactopyranoside (IPTG). lac repressor encoded by lacI
   1837..1867    -  promoter       lac promoter: promoter for the E. coli lac operon
   1882..1903    -  protein_bind   CAP binding site: CAP binding activates transcription in the presence of cAMP. E. coli catabolite activator protein
   1916..1957    -  CDS            lacI (fragment): lac repressor; lacI; The lac repressor binds to the lac operator to inhibit transcription in E. coli. This inhibition can be relieved by adding lactose or isopropyl-β-D-thiogalactopyranoside (IPTG).
   2453..2476    +  promoter       Pc promoter (fragment): intI1 (promoter lies within the coding sequence); class 1 integron promoter
   2652..2708    +  CDS            GmR (fragment): gentamycin acetyltransferase; aacC1; confers resistance to gentamycin
   2715..99      +  CDS            aadA (across the origin): S3AD_ECOLX - Experimental evidence at protein level: Swiss-Prot protein existence level 1. Mediates bacterial resistance to the antibiotics streptomycin and spectinomycin. From Escherichia coli.
