[The description below was written by a language model from this plasmid's Addgene catalogue record and pLannotate feature annotations shown in this document.]
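Description:
pCsEchlo is a small (about 3.4 kb) high-copy bacterial cloning vector built on the pCsA backbone, deposited as an acceptor plasmid for "even level position 4" of a hierarchical DNA assembly scheme. It belongs to a toolkit developed for reprogramming gene expression in the liverwort Marchantia polymorpha. The name suggests a link to chloroplast work, but the record does not say so, and the feature table shows no plant- or plastid-specific sequences. The restriction sites used for assembly are also not recorded; the cloning sites are listed as unknown.

The plasmid replicates in E. coli from a ColE1/pUC-type origin. Nearby are pBR322-derived remnants: a bom mobility region, a second partial bom and a short rop fragment too small to be functional. Selection is with spectinomycin, conferred by an aadA aminoglycoside adenylyltransferase gene that spans the numbering origin of the circular sequence. Upstream of aadA lie a partial class 1 integron Pc promoter and a short gentamicin acetyltransferase fragment, which look like leftovers of the integron context from which the marker was taken.

The listed insert is lacZ, present as a lacZα cassette. It comprises a CAP binding site, lac promoter, lac operator, a pUC18/19-type multiple cloning site and a partial lacZα coding region, with a small lacI remnant alongside. In acceptor vectors of this kind, the lacZα cassette typically acts as a replaceable screening marker: assembled parts displace it, so correct clones appear white rather than blue on indicator plates in an α-complementing host. The plasmid therefore carries no payload of its own and is an empty destination for building multi-part constructs.
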