Addgene plasmid #163949: pCsEchlo
Purpose: Acceptor plasmid for even level position 4
Depositing lab: Jim Haseloff. Depositing organization: University of Cambridge. Publication: Systematic tools for reprogramming plant gene expression in a simple model, Marchantia polymorpha. Sauret-Gueto S, Frangedakis E, Silvestri L, Rebmann M, Tomaselli M, Markel K, Delmans M, West A, Patron NJ, Haseloff J. ACS Synth Biol. 2020 Mar 12. doi: 10.1021/acssynbio.9b00511. PubMed 32163700.
Backbone
  Vector backbone: pCsA
  Vector type: Bacterial Expression
Growth in bacteria
  Bacterial resistance: Spectinomycin, 50 μg/mL
  Growth temperature: 37°C
  Growth strain: DH5alpha
  Copy number: High Copy
Gene/Insert
  Gene/Insert name: lacZ
  Species: Other
  Cloning method: Restriction Enzyme; 5′ cloning site Unknown (unknown if destroyed); 3′ cloning site Unknown (unknown if destroyed)
How to cite: pCsEchlo was a gift from Jim Haseloff (Addgene plasmid # 163949 ; http://n2t.net/addgene:163949 ; RRID:Addgene_163949)
